Addgene plasmid #121209: pUC57-Kan_BR29_00091361
Purpose: Level 0 Golden-Gate compatible vector
Depositing lab: Sophien Kamoun. Depositing organization: Sainsbury Laboratory, Norwich. Publication: A Clone Resource of Magnaporthe oryzae Effectors That Share Sequence and Structural Similarities Across Host-Specific Lineages. Petit-Houdenot Y, Langner T, Harant A, Win J, Kamoun S. Mol Plant Microbe Interact. 2020 Aug;33(8):1032-1035. doi: 10.1094/MPMI-03-20-0052-A. Epub 2020 Jun 22. PubMed 32460610.
Backbone
  Vector backbone: pUC57-Kan
  Backbone size w/o insert (bp): 2626
  Vector type: Golden Gate
  Selectable markers: lacZ
Growth in bacteria
  Bacterial resistance: Kanamycin, 50 μg/mL
  Growth temperature: 37°C
  Growth strain: DH5alpha
  Copy number: High Copy
Gene/Insert
  Gene/Insert name: BR29_00091361
  Mutation: Magnaporthe grisea
  Cloning method: Restriction Enzyme; 5′ cloning site EcoRV (unknown if destroyed); 3′ cloning site EcoRV (unknown if destroyed)
  Sequencing primers: 5′ M13Fw; 3′ M13Rv
Terms and licenses: Academic/Nonprofit Terms; Industry Terms: Not Available to Industry
How to cite: pUC57-Kan_BR29_00091361 was a gift from Sophien Kamoun (Addgene plasmid # 121209 ; http://n2t.net/addgene:121209 ; RRID:Addgene_121209)
