[The description below was written by a language model from this plasmid's Addgene catalogue record and pLannotate feature annotations shown in this document.]
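Description:
pUC57-Kan_BR29_00091361 is a small, high-copy E. coli cloning plasmid that serves as a Level 0 Golden Gate module, meaning it stores a single sequence part that can be released and assembled into higher-level constructs by Type IIS restriction-ligation. It is built on the pUC57-Kan backbone (2,626 bp without insert; 2,836 bp in the full deposited sequence). It replicates from a ColE1/pUC-type origin and is selected with kanamycin through an aph(3')-Ia aminoglycoside phosphotransferase gene, which the annotation places downstream of a bla (AmpR) promoter. Short remnants of bom, rop and lacI are also detected; these are backbone fragments rather than functional elements.

The insert, BR29_00091361, was placed into the EcoRV site of the polylinker, within the lacZα region. The feature table accordingly shows the lac promoter, operator and CAP binding site separated from a partial lacZα fragment by an unannotated gap of a few hundred bases, which is consistent with the position of the insert. The insert itself was not annotated by the feature caller. lacZ is listed as a selectable marker, reflecting the blue/white screening capacity of the parent vector. M13 forward and reverse primer sites flank the cloning region for sequence verification.

The record gives no functional description of the insert beyond its name and the entry "Magnaporthe grisea" in the mutation field, presumably indicating its species of origin. The associated publication describes a clone resource of Magnaporthe effectors sharing sequence and structural similarities across host-specific lineages, so this plasmid is most likely one candidate effector module in that collection. There is no eukaryotic promoter, tag or terminator, so expression requires assembly into a suitable acceptor vector. The record does not state which Type IIS enzyme or overhangs are used.
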