Features (pLannotate 1.2.2; 10 found; start..end, strand, type, name):
    137..236     +  misc_feature   bom (fragment): basis of mobility region from pBR322
    242..399     -  CDS            lacZα (fragment): LacZα fragment of β-galactosidase; lacZ fragment
    684..700     -  protein_bind   lac operator: The lac repressor binds to the lac operator to inhibit transcription in E. coli. This inhibition can be relieved by adding lactose or isopropyl-β-D-thiogalactopyranoside (IPTG). lac repressor encoded by lacI
    708..738     -  promoter       lac promoter: promoter for the E. coli lac operon
    753..774     -  protein_bind   CAP binding site: CAP binding activates transcription in the presence of cAMP. E. coli catabolite activator protein
    787..879     -  CDS            lacI (fragment): lac repressor; lacI; The lac repressor binds to the lac operator to inhibit transcription in E. coli. This inhibition can be relieved by adding lactose or isopropyl-β-D-thiogalactopyranoside (IPTG).
   1062..1650    -  rep_origin     ori: high-copy-number ColE1/pMB1/pBR322/pUC origin of replication
   1821..2636    -  CDS            KanR: aminoglycoside phosphotransferase; aph(3')-Ia; confers resistance to kanamycin in bacteria or G418 (Geneticin®) in eukaryotes
   2637..2741    -  promoter       AmpR promoter: bla
   2836..35      +  CDS            rop (fragment) (across the origin): Rop protein, which maintains plasmids at low copy number; rop
>Addgene plasmid #121209 | pUC57-Kan_BR29_00091361 | depositor full sequence | sequence record 231226 | pUC57-Kan_BR29_00091361 sequence 2836 bps
TCGCGCGTTTCGGTGATGACGGTGAAAACCTCTGACACATGCAGCTCCCGGAGACGGTCACAGCTTGTCT
GTAAGCGGATGCCGGGAGCAGACAAGCCCGTCAGGGCGCGTCAGCGGGTGTTGGCGGGTGTCGGGGCTGG
CTTAACTATGCGGCATCAGAGCAGATTGTACTGAGAGTGCACCATATGCGGTGTGAAATACCGCACAGAT
GCGTAAGGAGAAAATACCGCATCAGGCGCCATTCGCCATTCAGGCTGCGCAACTGTTGGGAAGGGCGATC
GGTGCGGGCCTCTTCGCTATTACGCCAGCTGGCGAAAGGGGGATGTGCTGCAAGGCGATTAAGTTGGGTA
ACGCCAGGGTTTTCCCAGTCACGACGTTGTAAAACGACGGCCAGTGAATTGACGCGTATTGGGATGGAAC
TTGGTCTCTAATGAAAAATTGTGAAATTACTATTTTGCAAGGTGAATCTAGAATTGGTTTTGTTAATGTT
CCATCTTCTGGTAAAGTTAGAGAAAATATTAGAAATTGGTGGTATACTATTTCTTGTGATGAAGATTGTA
ATCCAAAAATTTCTGGTTTTACTTATACTGTTGAAAAAGCTTGTTGAGCTTAGAGACCAAGTTCCATCCC
AATGGCGCGCCGAGCTTGGCTCGAGCATGGTCATAGCTGTTTCCTGTGTGAAATTGTTATCCGCTCACAA
TTCCACACAACATACGAGCCGGAAGCATAAAGTGTAAAGCCTGGGGTGCCTAATGAGTGAGCTAACTCAC
ATTAATTGCGTTGCGCTCACTGCCCGCTTTCCAGTCGGGAAACCTGTCGTGCCAGCTGCATTAATGAATC
GGCCAACGCGCGGGGAGAGGCGGTTTGCGTATTGGGCGCTCTTCCGCTTCCTCGCTCACTGACTCGCTGC
GCTCGGTCGTTCGGCTGCGGCGAGCGGTATCAGCTCACTCAAAGGCGGTAATACGGTTATCCACAGAATC
AGGGGATAACGCAGGAAAGAACATGTGAGCAAAAGGCCAGCAAAAGGCCAGGAACCGTAAAAAGGCCGCG
TTGCTGGCGTTTTTCCATAGGCTCCGCCCCCCTGACGAGCATCACAAAAATCGACGCTCAAGTCAGAGGT
GGCGAAACCCGACAGGACTATAAAGATACCAGGCGTTTCCCCCTGGAAGCTCCCTCGTGCGCTCTCCTGT
TCCGACCCTGCCGCTTACCGGATACCTGTCCGCCTTTCTCCCTTCGGGAAGCGTGGCGCTTTCTCATAGC
TCACGCTGTAGGTATCTCAGTTCGGTGTAGGTCGTTCGCTCCAAGCTGGGCTGTGTGCACGAACCCCCCG
TTCAGCCCGACCGCTGCGCCTTATCCGGTAACTATCGTCTTGAGTCCAACCCGGTAAGACACGACTTATC
GCCACTGGCAGCAGCCACTGGTAACAGGATTAGCAGAGCGAGGTATGTAGGCGGTGCTACAGAGTTCTTG
AAGTGGTGGCCTAACTACGGCTACACTAGAAGAACAGTATTTGGTATCTGCGCTCTGCTGAAGCCAGTTA
CCTTCGGAAAAAGAGTTGGTAGCTCTTGATCCGGCAAACAAACCACCGCTGGTAGCGGTGGTTTTTTTGT
TTGCAAGCAGCAGATTACGCGCAGAAAAAAAGGATCTCAAGAAGATCCTTTGATCTTTTCTACGGGGTCT
GACGCTCAGTGGAACGAAAACTCACGTTAAGGGATTTTGGTCATGAGATTATCAAAAAGGATCTTCACCT
AGATCCTTTTAAATTAAAAATGAAGTTTTAAATCAATCTAAAGTATATATGAGTAAACTTGGTCTGACAG
TTAGAAAAACTCATCGAGCATCAAATGAAACTGCAATTTATTCATATCAGGATTATCAATACCATATTTT
TGAAAAAGCCGTTTCTGTAATGAAGGAGAAAACTCACCGAGGCAGTTCCATAGGATGGCAAGATCCTGGT
ATCGGTCTGCGATTCCGACTCGTCCAACATCAATACAACCTATTAATTTCCCCTCGTCAAAAATAAGGTT
ATCAAGTGAGAAATCACCATGAGTGACGACTGAATCCGGTGAGAATGGCAAAAGTTTATGCATTTCTTTC
CAGACTTGTTCAACAGGCCAGCCATTACGCTCGTCATCAAAATCACTCGCATCAACCAAACCGTTATTCA
TTCGTGATTGCGCCTGAGCGAGACGAAATACGCGATCGCTGTTAAAAGGACAATTACAAACAGGAATCGA
ATGCAACCGGCGCAGGAACACTGCCAGCGCATCAACAATATTTTCACCTGAATCAGGATATTCTTCTAAT
ACCTGGAATGCTGTTTTCCCAGGGATCGCAGTGGTGAGTAACCATGCATCATCAGGAGTACGGATAAAAT
GCTTGATGGTCGGAAGAGGCATAAATTCCGTCAGCCAGTTTAGTCTGACCATCTCATCTGTAACATCATT
GGCAACGCTACCTTTGCCATGTTTCAGAAACAACTCTGGCGCATCGGGCTTCCCATACAATCGATAGATT
GTCGCACCTGATTGCCCGACATTATCGCGAGCCCATTTATACCCATATAAATCAGCATCCATGTTGGAAT
TTAATCGCGGCCTAGAGCAAGACGTTTCCCGTTGAATATGGCTCATACTCTTCCTTTTTCAATATTATTG
AAGCATTTATCAGGGTTATTGTCTCATGAGCGGATACATATTTGAATGTATTTAGAAAAATAAACAAATA
GGGGTTCCGCGCACATTTCCCCGAAAAGTGCCACCTGACGTCTAAGAAACCATTATTATCATGACATTAA
CCTATAAAAATAGGCGTATCACGAGGCCCTTTCGTC
