>Addgene plasmid #121209 | pUC57-Kan_BR29_00091361 | depositor partial sequence | sequence record 230670 | BR29_00091361
TTGGTCTCTAATGAAAAATTGTGAAATTACTATTTTGCAAGGTGAATCTAGAATTGGTTTTGTTAATGTT
CCATCTTCTGGTAAAGTTAGAGAAAATATTAGAAATTGGTGGTATACTATTTCTTGTGATGAAGATTGTA
ATCCAAAAATTTCTGGTTTTACTTATACTGTTGAAAAAGCTTGTTGAGCTTAGAGACCAA
