>Addgene plasmid #121209 | pUC57-Kan_BR29_00091361 | depositor partial sequence | sequence record 230671 | empty_vector
TCGCGCGTTTCGGTGATGACGGTGAAAACCTCTGACACATGCAGCTCCCGGAGACGGTCACAGCTTGTCT
GTAAGCGGATGCCGGGAGCAGACAAGCCCGTCAGGGCGCGTCAGCGGGTGTTGGCGGGTGTCGGGGCTGG
CTTAACTATGCGGCATCAGAGCAGATTGTACTGAGAGTGCACCATATGCGGTGTGAAATACCGCACAGAT
GCGTAAGGAGAAAATACCGCATCAGGCGCCATTCGCCATTCAGGCTGCGCAACTGTTGGGAAGGGCGATC
GGTGCGGGCCTCTTCGCTATTACGCCAGCTGGCGAAAGGGGGATGTGCTGCAAGGCGATTAAGTTGGGTA
ACGCCAGGGTTTTCCCAGTCACGACGTTGTAAAACGACGGCCAGTGAATTGACGCGTATTGGGATATCCC
AATGGCGCGCCGAGCTTGGCTCGAGCATGGTCATAGCTGTTTCCTGTGTGAAATTGTTATCCGCTCACAA
TTCCACACAACATACGAGCCGGAAGCATAAAGTGTAAAGCCTGGGGTGCCTAATGAGTGAGCTAACTCAC
ATTAATTGCGTTGCGCTCACTGCCCGCTTTCCAGTCGGGAAACCTGTCGTGCCAGCTGCATTAATGAATC
GGCCAACGCGCGGGGAGAGGCGGTTTGCGTATTGGGCGCTCTTCCGCTTCCTCGCTCACTGACTCGCTGC
GCTCGGTCGTTCGGCTGCGGCGAGCGGTATCAGCTCACTCAAAGGCGGTAATACGGTTATCCACAGAATC
AGGGGATAACGCAGGAAAGAACATGTGAGCAAAAGGCCAGCAAAAGGCCAGGAACCGTAAAAAGGCCGCG
TTGCTGGCGTTTTTCCATAGGCTCCGCCCCCCTGACGAGCATCACAAAAATCGACGCTCAAGTCAGAGGT
GGCGAAACCCGACAGGACTATAAAGATACCAGGCGTTTCCCCCTGGAAGCTCCCTCGTGCGCTCTCCTGT
TCCGACCCTGCCGCTTACCGGATACCTGTCCGCCTTTCTCCCTTCGGGAAGCGTGGCGCTTTCTCATAGC
TCACGCTGTAGGTATCTCAGTTCGGTGTAGGTCGTTCGCTCCAAGCTGGGCTGTGTGCACGAACCCCCCG
TTCAGCCCGACCGCTGCGCCTTATCCGGTAACTATCGTCTTGAGTCCAACCCGGTAAGACACGACTTATC
GCCACTGGCAGCAGCCACTGGTAACAGGATTAGCAGAGCGAGGTATGTAGGCGGTGCTACAGAGTTCTTG
AAGTGGTGGCCTAACTACGGCTACACTAGAAGAACAGTATTTGGTATCTGCGCTCTGCTGAAGCCAGTTA
CCTTCGGAAAAAGAGTTGGTAGCTCTTGATCCGGCAAACAAACCACCGCTGGTAGCGGTGGTTTTTTTGT
TTGCAAGCAGCAGATTACGCGCAGAAAAAAAGGATCTCAAGAAGATCCTTTGATCTTTTCTACGGGGTCT
GACGCTCAGTGGAACGAAAACTCACGTTAAGGGATTTTGGTCATGAGATTATCAAAAAGGATCTTCACCT
AGATCCTTTTAAATTAAAAATGAAGTTTTAAATCAATCTAAAGTATATATGAGTAAACTTGGTCTGACAG
TTAGAAAAACTCATCGAGCATCAAATGAAACTGCAATTTATTCATATCAGGATTATCAATACCATATTTT
TGAAAAAGCCGTTTCTGTAATGAAGGAGAAAACTCACCGAGGCAGTTCCATAGGATGGCAAGATCCTGGT
ATCGGTCTGCGATTCCGACTCGTCCAACATCAATACAACCTATTAATTTCCCCTCGTCAAAAATAAGGTT
ATCAAGTGAGAAATCACCATGAGTGACGACTGAATCCGGTGAGAATGGCAAAAGTTTATGCATTTCTTTC
CAGACTTGTTCAACAGGCCAGCCATTACGCTCGTCATCAAAATCACTCGCATCAACCAAACCGTTATTCA
TTCGTGATTGCGCCTGAGCGAGACGAAATACGCGATCGCTGTTAAAAGGACAATTACAAACAGGAATCGA
ATGCAACCGGCGCAGGAACACTGCCAGCGCATCAACAATATTTTCACCTGAATCAGGATATTCTTCTAAT
ACCTGGAATGCTGTTTTCCCAGGGATCGCAGTGGTGAGTAACCATGCATCATCAGGAGTACGGATAAAAT
GCTTGATGGTCGGAAGAGGCATAAATTCCGTCAGCCAGTTTAGTCTGACCATCTCATCTGTAACATCATT
GGCAACGCTACCTTTGCCATGTTTCAGAAACAACTCTGGCGCATCGGGCTTCCCATACAATCGATAGATT
GTCGCACCTGATTGCCCGACATTATCGCGAGCCCATTTATACCCATATAAATCAGCATCCATGTTGGAAT
TTAATCGCGGCCTAGAGCAAGACGTTTCCCGTTGAATATGGCTCATACTCTTCCTTTTTCAATATTATTG
AAGCATTTATCAGGGTTATTGTCTCATGAGCGGATACATATTTGAATGTATTTAGAAAAATAAACAAATA
GGGGTTCCGCGCACATTTCCCCGAAAAGTGCCACCTGACGTCTAAGAAACCATTATTATCATGACATTAA
CCTATAAAAATAGGCGTATCACGAGGCCCTTTCGTC
