>Addgene plasmid #121209 | pUC57-Kan_BR29_00091361 | addgene partial sequence | sequence record 237668 | M13-F20 5'-TGTAAAACGACGGCCAGT-3'
TTGGTCTCTAATGAAAAATTGTGAAATTACTATTTTGCAAGGTGAATCTAGAATTGGTTTTGTTAATGTT
CCATCTTCTGGTAAAGTTAGAGAAAATATTAGAAATTGGTGGTATACTATTTCTTGTGATGAAGATTGTA
ATCCAAAAATTTCTGGTTTTACTTATACTGTTGAAAAAGCTTGTTGAGCTTAGAGACCAAGTTCCATCCC
AATGGCGCGCCGAGCTTGGCTCGAGCATGGTCATAGCTGTTTCCTGTGTGAAATTGTTATCCGCTCACAA
TTCCACACAACATACGAGCCGGAAGCATAAAGTGTAAAGCCTGGGGTGCCTAATGAGTGAGCTAACTCAC
ATTAATTGCGTTGCGCTCACTGCCCGCTTTCCAGTCGGGAAACCTGTCGTGCCAGCTGCATTAATGAATC
GGCCAACGCGCGGGGAGAGGCGGTTTGCGTATTGGGCGCTCTTCCGCTTCCTCGCTCACTGACTCGCTGC
GCTCGGTCGTTCGGCTGCGGCGAGCGGTATCAGCTCACTCAAAGGCGGTAATACGGTTATCCACAGAATC
AGGGGATAACGCAGGAAAGAACATGTGAGCAAAAGGCCAGCAAAAGGCCAGGAACCGTAAAAAGGCCGCG
TTGCTGGCGTTTTTCCATAGGCTCCGCCCCCCTGACGAGCATCACAAAAATCGACGCTCAAGTCAGAGGT
GGCGAAACCCGACAGGACTATAAAGATACCAGGCGTTTCCCCCTGGAAGCTCCCTCGTGCGCTCTCCTGT
TCCGACCCTGCCGCTTACCGGATACCTGTCCGCCTTTCTCCCTTCGGGAAGCGTGGCGCTTTCTCATAGC
TCACGCTGTAGGTATCTCAGTTCGGTGTAGGTCGTTCGCTCC
